>Addgene plasmid #221269 | pMSCV-FKBP-IRSp53(pLxIS) S269A | addgene full sequence | sequence record 438517 | Addgene NGS Result
AGATCTGCCACCATGGACTACAAGGATCACGACGGTGATTACAAGGACCACGACATCGACTACAAGGACG
ACGACGACAAGGGCGTTCAAGTAGAAACAATATCTCCAGGAGACGGGCGTACATTTCCTAAGCGTGGCCA
AACTTGCGTAGTCCATTATACCGGCATGCTGGAGGACGGTAAGAAGGTCGATAGCTCTAGAGACCGTAAC
AAACCTTTCAAATTTATGCTGGGGAAACAGGAGGTTATCCGTGGTTGGGAGGAAGGCGTGGCCCAAATGT
CCGTTGGGCAGCGTGCTAAGTTAACCATCTCGCCAGATTACGCATATGGGGCTACAGGCCATCCTGGGAT
CATTCCCCCGCATGCGACACTTGTGTTTGATGTAGAGCTGTTGAAGTTGGAGACGCGGGGAGTTCAAGTC
GAAACGATTTCACCAGGTGATGGACGCACCTTTCCTAAACGGGGACAAACGTGCGTCGTGCATTACACCG
GTATGCTGGAAGACGGCAAGAAAGTCGATTCAAGCCGCGATAGAAATAAACCCTTCAAATTCATGCTTGG
AAAACAGGAAGTAATACGCGGATGGGAAGAGGGTGTGGCGCAAATGTCTGTCGGGCAAAGAGCTAAACTG
ACAATAAGTCCTGATTACGCGTACGGTGCGACTGGGCACCCTGGTATCATTCCGCCGCACGCGACACTTG
TCTTCGACGTCGAGTTACTTAAGCTTGAGACGCGGGGGGTGCAGGTAGAGACTATTTCGCCCGGTGACGG
AAGAACTTTCCCAAAGCGGGGACAGACCTGTGTTGTCCACTACACTGGGATGTTGGAGGATGGTAAGAAA
GTTGACTCAAGTCGTGATCGCAACAAACCCTTTAAGTTTATGCTTGGGAAGCAGGAAGTCATCAGAGGTT
GGGAAGAAGGCGTAGCTCAGATGTCAGTGGGACAACGGGCCAAATTAACCATCAGTCCAGACTACGCCTA
CGGAGCCACCGGTCACCCAGGGATCATACCACCTCACGCAACCTTAGTGTTCGATGTGGAACTTTTAAAG
TTAGAGACGCGCGGTGTACAAGTGGAAACAATCAGTCCAGGGGATGGGAGAACATTCCCCAAAAGAGGCC
AGACGTGTGTCGTGCACTATACGGGGATGTTAGAAGATGGGAAAAAGGTCGATTCGTCACGCGACCGCAA
CAAACCGTTTAAATTCATGTTGGGAAAGCAGGAGGTGATTCGCGGCTGGGAGGAAGGTGTGGCACAGATG
AGCGTGGGCCAGAGAGCAAAACTGACTATCTCTCCTGATTATGCCTACGGCGCGACGGGCCACCCTGGCA
TAATTCCACCCCACGCTACCCTGGTATTCGATGTCGAGCTTCTGAAGCTTGAGGGTGCTGGGGCTGGGGC
TATGGCCAATAGCAATGGCTCCATCCTTCCAAGTGCCCTGTCAGCTTCCAAGTCCAACCTGGTCATCGCC
GATCCCATTCCTGGAGCCAAGCCCTTGCCAGTGCCACCTGAGCTGGCACCATTTGTGGGGCGGATGTCTG
CTCAGGAGAATGTACCTGTCATGAATGGCGTCGCAGGCCCGGACAGCGAGGACTACAACCCCTGGGCTGA
CCGAAAGGCTGCCCAGCCCAAATCCCTGTCTCCCCCGCAGTCTCAAAGCAAGCTGAGCGACTCGTACTCC
AACACACTCCCCGTGCGCAAGAGCGTGACGCCGAAGAACAGCTATGCCACCACTGAGAACAAGACACTGC
CACGTTCAAGCTCCATGGCAGCTGGCCTAGAACGTAATTGATAAGCGGCCGCGTTTAAACGTCGACGGTA
TCGATAAGCTTGATATCGAATTCCGCCCCCCCCCCTAACGTTACTGGCCGAAGCCGCTTGGAATAAGGCC
GGTGTGCGTTTGTCTATATGTTATTTTCCACCATATTGCCGTCTTTTGGCAATGTGAGGGCCCGGAAACC
TGGCCCTGTCTTCTTGACGAGCATTCCTAGGGGTCTTTCCCCTCTCGCCAAAGGAATGCAAGGTCTGTTG
AATGTCGTGAAGGAAGCAGTTCCTCTGGAAGCTTCTTGAAGACAAACAACGTCTGTAGCGACCCTTTGCA
GGCAGCGGAACCCCCCACCTGGCGACAGGTGCCTCTGCGGCCAAAAGCCACGTGTATAAGATACACCTGC
AAAGGCGGCACAACCCCAGTGCCACGTTGTGAGTTGGATAGTTGTGGAAAGAGTCAAATGGCTCTCCTCA
AGCGTATTCAACAAGGGGCTGAAGGATGCCCAGAAGGTACCCCATTGTATGGGATCTGATCTGGGGCCTC
GGTGCACATGCTTTACATGTGTTTAGTCGAGGTTAAAAAAACGTCTAGGCCCCCCGAACCACGGGGACGT
GGTTTTCCTTTGAAAAACACGATGATAATATGGCCACAACCATGGTGAGCAAGGGCGAGGAGCTGTTCAC
CGGGGTGGTGCCCATCCTGGTCGAGCTGGACGGCGACGTAAACGGCCACAAGTTCAGCGTGTCTGGCGAG
GGCGAGGGCGATGCCACCTACGGCAAGCTGACCCTGAAGTTCATCTGCACCACCGGCAAGCTGCCCGTGC
CCTGGCCCACCCTCGTGACCACCCTGACCTACGGCGTGCAGTGCTTCAGCCGCTACCCCGACCACATGAA
GCAGCACGACTTCTTCAAGTCCGCCATGCCCGAAGGCTACGTCCAGGAGCGCACCATCTTCTTCAAGGAC
GACGGCAACTACAAGACCCGCGCCGAGGTGAAGTTCGAGGGCGACACCCTGGTGAACCGCATCGAGCTGA
AGGGCATCGACTTCAAGGAGGACGGCAACATCCTGGGGCACAAGCTGGAGTACAACTACAACAGCCACAA
CGTCTATATCATGGCCGACAAGCAGAAGAACGGCATCAAGGCGAACTTCAAGATCCGCCACAACATCGAG
GACGGCAGCGTGCAGCTCGCCGACCACTACCAGCAGAACACCCCCATCGGCGACGGCCCCGTGCTGCTGC
CCGACAACCACTACCTGAGCACCCAGTCCGCCCTGAGCAAAGACCCCAACGAGAAGCGCGATCACATGGT
CCTGCTGGAGTTCGTGACCGCCGCCGGGATCACTCTCGGCATGGACGAGCTGTACAAGTAATGAATTAAT
TAAGAATTCGATAAAATAAAAGATTTTATTTAGTCTCCAGAAAAAGGGGGGAATGAAAGACCCCACCTGT
AGGTTTGGCAAGCTAGCTTAAGTAACGCCATTTTGCAAGGCATGGAAAATACATAACTGAGAATAGAGAA
GTTCAGATCAAGGTTAGGAACAGAGAGACAGCAGAATATGGGCCAAACAGGATATCTGTGGTAAGCAGTT
CCTGCCCCGGCTCAGGGCCAAGAACAGATGGTCCCCAGATGCGGTCCCGCCCTCAGCAGTTTCTAGAGAA
CCATCAGATGTTTCCAGGGTGCCCCAAGGACCTGAAATGACCCTGTGCCTTATTTGAACTAACCAATCAG
TTCGCTTCTCGCTTCTGTTCGCGCGCTTCTGCTCCCCGAGCTCAATAAAAGAGCCCACAACCCCTCACTC
GGCGCGCCAGTCCTCCGATAGACTGCGTCGCCCGGGTACCCGTGTATCCAATAAACCCTCTTGCAGTTGC
ATCCGACTTGTGGTCTCGCTGTTCCTTGGGAGGGTCTCCTCTGAGTGATTGACTACCCGTCAGCGGGGGT
CTTTCATGGGTAACAGTTTCTTGAAGTTGGAGAACAACATTCTGAGGGTAGGAGTCGAATATTAAGTAAT
CCTGACTCAATTAGCCACTGTTTTGAATCCACATACTCCAATACTCCTGAAATAGTTCATTATGGACAGC
GCAGAAAGAGCTGGGGAGAATTGTGAAATTGTTATCCGCTCACAATTCCACACAACATACGAGCCGGAAG
CATAAAGTGTAAAGCCTGGGGTGCCTAATGAGTGAGCTAACTCACATTAATTGCGTTGCGCTCACTGCCC
GCTTTCCAGTCGGGAAACCTGTCGTGCCAGCTGCATTAATGAATCGGCCAACGCGCGGGGAGAGGCGGTT
TGCGTATTGGGCGCTCTTCCGCTTCCTCGCTCACTGACTCGCTGCGCTCGGTCGTTCGGCTGCGGCGAGC
GGTATCAGCTCACTCAAAGGCGGTAATACGGTTATCCACAGAATCAGGGGATAACGCAGGAAAGAACATG
TGAGCAAAAGGCCAGCAAAAGGCCAGGAACCGTAAAAAGGCCGCGTTGCTGGCGTTTTTCCATAGGCTCC
GCCCCCCTGACGAGCATCACAAAAATCGACGCTCAAGTCAGAGGTGGCGAAACCCGACAGGACTATAAAG
ATACCAGGCGTTTCCCCCTGGAAGCTCCCTCGTGCGCTCTCCTGTTCCGACCCTGCCGCTTACCGGATAC
CTGTCCGCCTTTCTCCCTTCGGGAAGCGTGGCGCTTTCTCATAGCTCACGCTGTAGGTATCTCAGTTCGG
TGTAGGTCGTTCGCTCCAAGCTGGGCTGTGTGCACGAACCCCCCGTTCAGCCCGACCGCTGCGCCTTATC
CGGTAACTATCGTCTTGAGTCCAACCCGGTAAGACACGACTTATCGCCACTGGCAGCAGCCACTGGTAAC
AGGATTAGCAGAGCGAGGTATGTAGGCGGTGCTACAGAGTTCTTGAAGTGGTGGCCTAACTACGGCTACA
CTAGAAGAACAGTATTTGGTATCTGCGCTCTGCTGAAGCCAGTTACCTTCGGAAAAAGAGTTGGTAGCTC
TTGATCCGGCAAACAAACCACCGCTGGTAGCGGTGGTTTTTTTGTTTGCAAGCAGCAGATTACGCGCAGA
AAAAAAGGATCTCAAGAAGATCCTTTGATCTTTTCTACGGGGTCTGACGCTCAGTGGAACGAAAACTCAC
GTTAAGGGATTTTGGTCATGAGATTATCAAAAAGGATCTTCACCTAGATCCTTTTAAATTAAAAATGAAG
TTTTAAATCAATCTAAAGTATATATGAGTAAACTTGGTCTGACAGTTACCAATGCTTAATCAGTGAGGCA
CCTATCTCAGCGATCTGTCTATTTCGTTCATCCATAGTTGCCTGACTCCCCGTCGTGTAGATAACTACGA
TACGGGAGGGCTTACCATCTGGCCCCAGTGCTGCAATGATACCGCGAGACCCACGCTCACCGGCTCCAGA
TTTATCAGCAATAAACCAGCCAGCCGGAAGGGCCGAGCGCAGAAGTGGTCCTGCAACTTTATCCGCCTCC
ATCCAGTCTATTAATTGTTGCCGGGAAGCTAGAGTAAGTAGTTCGCCAGTTAATAGTTTGCGCAACGTTG
TTGCCATTGCTACAGGCATCGTGGTGTCACGCTCGTCGTTTGGTATGGCTTCATTCAGCTCCGGTTCCCA
ACGATCAAGGCGAGTTACATGATCCCCCATGTTGTGCAAAAAAGCGGTTAGCTCCTTCGGTCCTCCGATC
GTTGTCAGAAGTAAGTTGGCCGCAGTGTTATCACTCATGGTTATGGCAGCACTGCATAATTCTCTTACTG
TCATGCCATCCGTAAGATGCTTTTCTGTGACTGGTGAGTACTCAACCAAGTCATTCTGAGAATAGTGTAT
GCGGCGACCGAGTTGCTCTTGCCCGGCGTCAATACGGGATAATACCGCGCCACATAGCAGAACTTTAAAA
GTGCTCATCATTGGAAAACGTTCTTCGGGGCGAAAACTCTCAAGGATCTTACCGCTGTTGAGATCCAGTT
CGATGTAACCCACTCGTGCACCCAACTGATCTTCAGCATCTTTTACTTTCACCAGCGTTTCTGGGTGAGC
AAAAACAGGAAGGCAAAATGCCGCAAAAAAGGGAATAAGGGCGACACGGAAATGTTGAATACTCATACTC
TTCCTTTTTCAATATTATTGAAGCATTTATCAGGGTTATTGTCTCATGAGCGGATACATATTTGAATGTA
TTTAGAAAAATAAACAAATAGGGGTTCCGCGCACATTTCCCCGAAAAGTGCCACCTGACGTCTAAGAAAC
CATTATTATCATGACATTAACCTATAAAAATAGGCGTATCACGAGGCCCTTTCGTCTCGCGCGTTTCGGT
GATGACGGTGAAAACCTCTGACACATGCAGCTCCCGGAGACGGTCACAGCTTGTCTGTAAGCGGATGCCG
GGAGCAGACAAGCCCGTCAGGGCGCGTCAGCGGGTGTTGGCGGGTGTCGGGGCTGGCTTAACTATGCGGC
ATCAGAGCAGATTGTACTGAGAGTGCACCATATGCGGTGTGAAATACCGCACAGATGCGTAAGGAGAAAA
TACCGCATCAGGCGCCATTCGCCATTCAGGCTGCGCAACTGTTGGGAAGGGCGATCGGTGCGGGCCTCTT
CGCTATTACGCCAGCTGGCGAAAGGGGGATGTGCTGCAAGGCGATTAAGTTGGGTAACGCCAGGGTTTTC
CCAGTCACGACGTTGTAAAACGACGGCGCAAGGAATGGTGCATGCAAGGAGATGGCGCCCAACAGTCCCC
CGGCCACGGGGCCTGCCACCATACCCACGCCGAAACAAGCGCTCATGAGCCCGAAGTGGCGAGCCCGATC
TTCCCCATCGGTGATGTCGGCGATATAGGCGCCAGCAACCGCACCTGTGGCGCCGGTGATGCCGGCCACG
ATGCGTCCGGCGTAGAGGCGATTAGTCCAATTTGTTAAAGACAGGATATCAGTGGTCCAGGCTCTAGTTT
TGACTCAACAATATCACCAGCTGAAGCCTATAGAGTACGAGCCATAGATAAAATAAAAGATTTTATTTAG
TCTCCAGAAAAAGGGGGGAATGAAAGACCCCACCTGTAGGTTTGGCAAGCTAGCTTAAGTAACGCCATTT
TGCAAGGCATGGAAAATACATAACTGAGAATAGAGAAGTTCAGATCAAGGTTAGGAACAGAGAGACAGCA
GAATATGGGCCAAACAGGATATCTGTGGTAAGCAGTTCCTGCCCCGGCTCAGGGCCAAGAACAGATGGTC
CCCAGATGCGGTCCCGCCCTCAGCAGTTTCTAGAGAACCATCAGATGTTTCCAGGGTGCCCCAAGGACCT
GAAATGACCCTGTGCCTTATTTGAACTAACCAATCAGTTCGCTTCTCGCTTCTGTTCGCGCGCTTCTGCT
CCCCGAGCTCAATAAAAGAGCCCACAACCCCTCACTCGGCGCGCCAGTCCTCCGATAGACTGCGTCGCCC
GGGTACCCGTATTCCCAATAAAGCCTCTTGCTGTTTGCATCCGAATCGTGGACTCGCTGATCCTTGGGAG
GGTCTCCTCAGATTGATTGACTGCCCACCTCGGGGGTCTTTCATTTGGAGGTTCCACCGAGATTTGGAGA
CCCCTGCCCAGGGACCACCGACCCCCCCGCCGGGAGGTAAGCTGGCCAGCGGTCGTTTCGTGTCTGTCTC
TGTCTTTGTGCGTGTTTGTGCCGGCATCTAATGTTTGCGCCTGCGTCTGTACTAGTTAGCTAACTAGCTC
TGTATCTGGCGGACCCGTGGTGGAACTGACGAGTTCTGAACACCCGGCCGCAACCCTGGGAGACGTCCCA
GGGACTTTGGGGGCCGTTTTTGTGGCCCGACCTGAGGAAGGGAGTCGATGTGGAATCCGACCCCGTCAGG
ATATGTGGTTCTGGTAGGAGACGAGAACCTAAAACAGTTCCCGCCTCCGTCTGAATTTTTGCTTTCGGTT
TGGAACCGAAGCCGCGCGTCTTGTCTGCTGCAGCGCTGCAGCATCGTTCTGTGTTGTCTCTGTCTGACTG
TGTTTCTGTATTTGTCTGAAAATTAGGGCCAGACTGTTACCACTCCCTTAAGTTTGACCTTAGGTCACTG
GAAAGATGTCGAGCGGATCGCTCACAACCAGTCGGTAGATGTCAAGAAGAGACGTTGGGTTACCTTCTGC
TCTGCAGAATGGCCAACCTTTAACGTCGGATGGCCGCGAGACGGCACCTTTAACCGAGACCTCATCACCC
AGGTTAAGATCAAGGTCTTTTCACCTGGCCCGCATGGACACCCAGACCAGGTCCCCTACATCGTGACCTG
GGAAGCCTTGGCTTTTGACCCCCCTCCCTGGGTCAAGCCCTTTGTACACCCTAAGCCTCCGCCTCCTCTT
CCTCCATCCGCCCCGTCTCTCCCCCTTGAACCTCCTCGTTCGACCCCGCCTCGATCCTCCCTTTATCCAG
CCCTCACTCCTTCTCTAGGCGCCGGAATT
Features (pLannotate 1.2.2; 23 found; start..end, strand, type, name):
     61..81      +  CDS            FLAG (fragment): FLAG® epitope tag, followed by an enterokinase cleavage site
    784..1068    +  CDS            FPR2 (fragment): FKBP2_CRYNB - Protein inferred from homology: Swiss-Prot protein existence level 3. PPIases accelerate the folding of proteins. It catalyzes the cis-trans isomerization of proline imidic peptide bonds in oligopeptides (By similarity). From Cryptococcus neoformans var. neoformans serotype D (strain B-3501A) (Filobasidiella neoformans).
   1063..1383    +  CDS            FKBP1A: FKB1A_HUMAN - Also known as FKBP1, FKBP12. Experimental evidence at protein level: Swiss-Prot protein existence level 1. Keeps in an inactive conformation TGFBR1, the TGF-beta type I serine/threonine kinase receptor, preventing TGF-beta receptor activation in absence of ligand. Recruits SMAD7 to ACVR1B which prevents the association of SMAD2 and SMAD3 with the activin receptor complex, thereby blocking the activin signal. May modulate the RYR1 calcium channel activity. PPIases accelerate the folding of proteins. It catalyzes the cis-trans isomerization of proline imidic peptide bonds in oligop
   1402..1788    +  CDS            Baiap2 (fragment): BAIP2_RAT - Experimental evidence at protein level: Swiss-Prot protein existence level 1. Adapter protein that links membrane-bound small G-proteins to cytoplasmic effector proteins. Necessary for CDC42-mediated reorganization of the actin cytoskeleton and for RAC1-mediated membrane ruffling. Involved in the regulation of the actin cytoskeleton by WASF family members and the Arp2/3 complex. Plays a role in neurite growth. Acts syngeristically with ENAH to promote filipodia formation. Plays a role in the reorganization of the actin cytoskeleton in response to bacterial infection. Participates i
   1811..1844    -  misc_feature   MCS (fragment): pBluescript multiple cloning site
   1946..2408    +  misc_feature   IRES: internal ribosome entry site (IRES) of the encephalomyocarditis virus (EMCV)
   2422..3141    +  CDS            EGFP: the original enhanced GFP (Yang et al., 1996) mammalian codon-optimized
   3203..3717    +  LTR            3' LTR: 3' long terminal repeat from murine embryonic stem cell virus
   3879..3895    -  protein_bind   lac operator: The lac repressor binds to the lac operator to inhibit transcription in E. coli. This inhibition can be relieved by adding lactose or isopropyl-β-D-thiogalactopyranoside (IPTG). lac repressor encoded by lacI
   3903..3933    -  promoter       lac promoter: promoter for the E. coli lac operon
   3948..3969    -  protein_bind   CAP binding site: CAP binding activates transcription in the presence of cAMP. E. coli catabolite activator protein
   3982..4074    -  CDS            lacI (fragment): lac repressor; lacI; The lac repressor binds to the lac operator to inhibit transcription in E. coli. This inhibition can be relieved by adding lactose or isopropyl-β-D-thiogalactopyranoside (IPTG).
   4257..4845    -  rep_origin     ori: high-copy-number ColE1/pMB1/pBR322/pUC origin of replication
   5016..5876    -  CDS            AmpR: β-lactamase; bla; confers resistance to ampicillin, carbenicillin, and related antibiotics
   5877..5981    -  promoter       AmpR promoter: bla
   6076..6111    +  CDS            rop (fragment): Rop protein, which maintains plasmids at low copy number; rop
   6213..6312    +  misc_feature   bom (fragment): basis of mobility region from pBR322
   6318..6467    -  CDS            lacZα (fragment): LacZα fragment of β-galactosidase; lacZ fragment
   6467..6668    -  CDS            TcR (fragment): tetracycline efflux protein; tet; confers resistance to tetracycline
   6669..6767    +  CDS            env (fragment): murine leukemia virus gPr80 envelope polyprotein precursor; env; proteolytically cleaved into gp70SU and p15TM subunits
   6809..7325    +  LTR            5' LTR: 5' long terminal repeat from murine embryonic stem cell virus
   7389..7730    +  misc_feature   MESV Ψ: packaging signal of murine embryonic stem cell virus
   7797..8213    +  CDS            gag (truncated): truncated Moloney murine leukemia virus (MMLV) gag gene lacking the start codon
