[The description below was written by a language model from this plasmid's Addgene catalogue record and pLannotate feature annotations shown in this document.]
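Description:
pMSCV-FKBP-IRSp53(pLxIS) S269A is a gammaretroviral transfer vector built on the pMSCV-IRES-GFP backbone for stable expression of a fusion protein in mammalian cells by retroviral transduction. In bacteria it is maintained through a high-copy ColE1/pUC-type origin and selected with ampicillin via the β-lactamase gene. The annotation also picks up small remnants of lacI, lacZα, rop, bom and the tetracycline resistance gene, which are non-functional leftovers of the backbone's cloning history.

The viral portion is framed by murine embryonic stem cell virus 5′ and 3′ LTRs. The 5′ LTR is followed by the MESV Ψ packaging signal and a truncated gag segment lacking its start codon, which together allow the transcript to be packaged when viral proteins are supplied in trans by a packaging system. No separate internal promoter is annotated, so expression is presumably driven from the 5′ LTR, as is usual for MSCV vectors.

The insert, cloned between BglII and NotI, encodes an N-terminal 3xFLAG tag and four tandem FKBP domains fused to a fragment of mouse IRSp53 (Baiap2) containing its pLxIS motif, with serine 269 changed to alanine. The automated annotation flags only some of the FLAG and FKBP repeats and matches the Baiap2 segment to the rat orthologue, although the catalogue lists the species as mouse. Tandem FKBP modules are generally used for ligand-induced oligomerisation, though the record does not describe this use. Downstream, an EMCV IRES drives EGFP from the same transcript, marking transduced cells. The construct serves as a pLxIS mutant of IRSp53 in work on pLxIS-containing domains as regulators of interferon responses and metabolism.
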