Addgene plasmid #221269: pMSCV-FKBP-IRSp53(pLxIS) S269A
Purpose: Expression of IRSp53 pLxIS mutant in mammalian cells by retroviral transduction
Depositing lab: Jonathan Kagan. Depositing organization: Boston Children's Hospital. Publication: pLxIS-containing domains are biochemically flexible regulators of interferons and metabolism. Landau LM, Chaudhary N, Tien YC, Rogozinska M, Joshi S, Yao C, Crowley J, Hullahalli K, Campbell IW, Waldor MK, Haigis M, Kagan JC. Mol Cell. 2024 Jul 11;84(13):2436-2454.e10. doi: 10.1016/j.molcel.2024.05.030. Epub 2024 Jun 25. PubMed 38925114.
Backbone
  Vector backbone: pMSCV-IRES-GFP
  Vector type: Retroviral
Growth in bacteria
  Bacterial resistance: Ampicillin, 100 μg/mL
  Growth temperature: 37°C
  Growth strain: NEB Stable
  Copy number: High Copy
Gene/Insert
  Gene/Insert name: IRSp53 pLxIS
  Species: M. musculus (mouse)
  Mutation: S269A
  Entrez Gene: Baiap2 (a.k.a. IRSp53)
  Tag / fusion protein: 3xFLAG-4xFKBP (N terminal on insert)
  Cloning method: Restriction Enzyme; 5′ cloning site BglII (not destroyed); 3′ cloning site NotI (not destroyed)
Terms and licenses: Academic/Nonprofit Terms; Industry Terms: Not Available to Industry
How to cite: pMSCV-FKBP-IRSp53(pLxIS) S269A was a gift from Jonathan Kagan (Addgene plasmid # 221269 ; http://n2t.net/addgene:221269 ; RRID:Addgene_221269)
